Addgene plasmid #189955: pLKO.1-Tet-Puro-shMMERVK10c_1 (inducible)
Purpose: shRNA mediated knockdown
Depositing lab: Denes Hnisz. Depositing organization: Max Planck Institute for Molecular Genetics. Publication: Hijacking of transcriptional condensates by endogenous retroviruses. Asimi V, Sampath Kumar A, Niskanen H, Riemenschneider C, Hetzel S, Naderi J, Fasching N, Popitsch N, Du M, Kretzmer H, Smith ZD, Weigert R, Walther M, Mamde S, Meierhofer D, Wittler L, Buschow R, Timmermann B, Cisse II, Ameres SL, Meissner A, Hnisz D. Nat Genet. 2022 Aug;54(8):1238-1247. doi: 10.1038/s41588-022-01132-w. Epub 2022 Jul 21. PubMed 35864192.
Backbone
  Vector backbone: pLKO.1 Tet Puro
  Vector type: Lentiviral
Growth in bacteria
  Bacterial resistance: Ampicillin, 100 μg/mL
  Growth temperature: 37°C
  Growth strain: NEB Stable
  Copy number: High Copy
Gene/Insert
  Gene/Insert name: ERV_MMERVK10c
  gRNA/shRNA sequence: CCGGTAAGTGTAAAGAAATTA
  Species: M. musculus (mouse)
  Cloning method: Restriction Enzyme; 5′ cloning site unknown (unknown if destroyed)
Terms and licenses: Academic/Nonprofit Terms; Industry Terms: Not Available to Industry
How to cite: pLKO.1-Tet-Puro-shMMERVK10c_1 (inducible) was a gift from Denes Hnisz (Addgene plasmid # 189955 ; http://n2t.net/addgene:189955 ; RRID:Addgene_189955)
