[The description below was written by a language model from this plasmid's Addgene catalogue record and pLannotate feature annotations shown in this document.]
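Description:
pLKO.1-Tet-Puro-shMMERVK10c_1 (inducible) is a lentiviral shRNA vector designed to knock down transcripts of the mouse endogenous retrovirus family MMERVK10c. It is maintained in E. coli through a high-copy ColE1/pUC-type origin with ampicillin selection (AmpR under its own bla promoter). It also carries an f1 origin and leftover cloning-vector elements such as lac promoter/operator, lacZα and lacI fragments, and T7 and T3 promoters.

The viral portion has the layout of a third-generation, self-inactivating HIV-1 transfer vector. An RSV promoter drives a truncated 5' LTR, followed by the Ψ packaging signal with a gag fragment, the RRE for Rev-dependent export of the genomic RNA, and a cPPT/CTS element. A ΔU3 3' LTR closes the provirus, with an SV40 poly(A) signal and SV40 origin downstream. Within the provirus, a human U6 RNA polymerase III promoter is annotated just upstream of where the hairpin would sit, before the cPPT/CTS, although the shRNA itself is not annotated as a feature. An hPGK promoter drives puromycin N-acetyltransferase, allowing selection of transduced mammalian cells.

The name and backbone field describe the construct as Tet-inducible, but the feature table of the 7,084 nt sequence shows no Tet repressor coding sequence, Tet operator or IRES, and the promoter is annotated as ordinary U6. The basis of inducibility therefore cannot be confirmed from the annotation. The record gives the purpose only as shRNA-mediated knockdown, and the cloning sites used for the hairpin are not recorded.
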