Features (pLannotate 1.2.2; 25 found; start..end, strand, type, name):
      1..511     +  promoter       hPGK promoter: human phosphoglycerate kinase 1 promoter
    533..1132    +  CDS            PuroR: puromycin N-acetyltransferase; pac from Streptomyces alboniger; confers resistance to puromycin
   1175..1258    +  CDS            nef (fragment): NEF_HV1Z2 - Experimental evidence at protein level: Swiss-Prot protein existence level 1. Extracellular Nef protein targets CD4(+) T-lymphocytes for apoptosis by interacting with CXCR4 surface receptors. From Human immunodeficiency virus type 1 group M subtype D (isolate Z2/CDC-Z34) (HIV-1).
   1260..1493    +  LTR            3' LTR (ΔU3): self-inactivating 3' long terminal repeat (LTR) from HIV-1
   1565..1686    +  polyA_signal   SV40 poly(A) signal: SV40 polyadenylation signal
   1726..1861    +  rep_origin     SV40 ori: SV40 origin of replication
   1882..1900    -  promoter       T7 promoter: promoter for bacteriophage T7 RNA polymerase
   1908..2063    +  CDS            lacZα (fragment): LacZα fragment of β-galactosidase; lacZ fragment
   2068..2496    +  rep_origin     f1 ori (sequence partly withheld): f1 bacteriophage origin of replication; arrow indicates direction of (+) strand synthesis
   2549..2653    +  promoter       AmpR promoter: bla
   2654..3514    +  CDS            AmpR: β-lactamase; bla; confers resistance to ampicillin, carbenicillin, and related antibiotics
   3685..4273    +  rep_origin     ori: high-copy-number ColE1/pMB1/pBR322/pUC origin of replication
   4456..4548    +  CDS            lacI (fragment): lac repressor; lacI; The lac repressor binds to the lac operator to inhibit transcription in E. coli. This inhibition can be relieved by adding lactose or isopropyl-β-D-thiogalactopyranoside (IPTG).
   4561..4582    +  protein_bind   CAP binding site: CAP binding activates transcription in the presence of cAMP. E. coli catabolite activator protein
   4597..4627    +  promoter       lac promoter: promoter for the E. coli lac operon
   4635..4651    +  protein_bind   lac operator: The lac repressor binds to the lac operator to inhibit transcription in E. coli. This inhibition can be relieved by adding lactose or isopropyl-β-D-thiogalactopyranoside (IPTG). lac repressor encoded by lacI
   4696..4714    +  promoter       T3 promoter: promoter for bacteriophage T3 RNA polymerase
   4742..4968    +  promoter       RSV promoter: Rous sarcoma virus enhancer/promoter
   4969..5149    +  LTR            5' LTR (truncated): truncated 5' long terminal repeat (LTR) from HIV-1
   5196..5321    +  misc_feature   HIV-1 Ψ: packaging signal of human immunodeficiency virus type 1
   5305..5668    +  CDS            HIV-1 gag (fragment): gag protein from human immunodeficiency virus 1; gag
   5814..6047    +  misc_feature   RRE: The Rev response element (RRE) of HIV-1 allows for Rev-dependent mRNA export from the nucleus to the cytoplasm.
   6424..6524    +  CDS            Rev (fragment): human immunodeficiency virus 1 (HIV-1) Rev protein; rev; enhances nuclear export of unspliced and incompletely spliced viral mRNAs
   6574..6814    +  promoter       U6 promoter: RNA polymerase III promoter for human U6 snRNA
   6919..7036    +  misc_feature   cPPT/CTS: central polypurine tract and central termination sequence of HIV-1
>Addgene plasmid #189955 | pLKO.1-Tet-Puro-shMMERVK10c_1 (inducible) | addgene full sequence | sequence record 371390 | Addgene NGS Result
GGGGTTGGGGTTGCGCCTTTTCCAAGGCAGCCCTGGGTTTGCGCAGGGACGCGGCTGCTCTGGGCGTGGT
TCCGGGAAACGCAGCGGCGCCGACCCTGGGTCTCGCACATTCTTCACGTCCGTTCGCAGCGTCACCCGGA
TCTTCGCCGCTACCCTTGTGGGCCCCCCGGCGACGCTTCCTGCTCCGCCCCTAAGTCGGGAAGGTTCCTT
GCGGTTCGCGGCGTGCCGGACGTGACAAACGGAAGCCGCACGTCTCACTAGTACCCTCGCAGACGGACAG
CGCCAGGGAGCAATGGCAGCGCGCCGACCGCGATGGGCTGTGGCCAATAGCGGCTGCTCAGCAGGGCGCG
CCGAGAGCAGCGGCCGGGAAGGGGCGGTGCGGGAGGCGGGGTGTGGGGCGGTAGTGTGGGCCCTGTTCCT
GCCCGCGCGGTGTTCCGCATTCTGCAAGCCTCCGGAGCGCACGTCGGCAGTCGGCTCCCTCGTTGACCGA
ATCACCGACCTCTCTCCCCAGGGGGATCCACCGGAGCTTACCATGACCGAGTACAAGCCCACGGTGCGCC
TCGCCACCCGCGACGACGTCCCCAGGGCCGTACGCACCCTCGCCGCCGCGTTCGCCGACTACCCCGCCAC
GCGCCACACCGTCGATCCGGACCGCCACATCGAGCGGGTCACCGAGCTGCAAGAACTCTTCCTCACGCGC
GTCGGGCTCGACATCGGCAAGGTGTGGGTCGCGGACGACGGCGCCGCGGTGGCGGTCTGGACCACGCCGG
AGAGCGTCGAAGCGGGGGCGGTGTTCGCCGAGATCGGCCCGCGCATGGCCGAGTTGAGCGGTTCCCGGCT
GGCCGCGCAGCAACAGATGGAAGGCCTCCTGGCGCCGCACCGGCCCAAGGAGCCCGCGTGGTTCCTGGCC
ACCGTCGGCGTCTCGCCCGACCACCAGGGCAAGGGTCTGGGCAGCGCCGTCGTGCTCCCCGGAGTGGAGG
CGGCCGAGCGCGCCGGGGTGCCCGCCTTCCTGGAGACCTCCGCGCCCCGCAACCTCCCCTTCTACGAGCG
GCTCGGCTTCACCGTCACCGCCGACGTCGAGGTGCCCGAAGGACCGCGCACCTGGTGCATGACCCGCAAG
CCCGGTGCCTGACGCCCGCCCCACGACCCGCAGCGCCCGACCGAAAGGAGCGCACGACCCCATGCATCGG
TACCTTTAAGACCAATGACTTACAAGGCAGCTGTAGATCTTAGCCACTTTTTAAAAGAAAAGGGGGGACT
GGAAGGGCTAATTCACTCCCAACGAAGACAAGATCTGCTTTTTGCTTGTACTGGGTCTCTCTGGTTAGAC
CAGATCTGAGCCTGGGAGCTCTCTGGCTAACTAGGGAACCCACTGCTTAAGCCTCAATAAAGCTTGCCTT
GAGTGCTTCAAGTAGTGTGTGCCCGTCTGTTGTGTGACTCTGGTAACTAGAGATCCCTCAGACCCTTTTA
GTCAGTGTGGAAAATCTCTAGCAGTAGTAGTTCATGTCATCTTATTATTCAGTATTTATAACTTGCAAAG
AAATGAATATCAGAGAGTGAGAGGAACTTGTTTATTGCAGCTTATAATGGTTACAAATAAAGCAATAGCA
TCACAAATTTCACAAATAAAGCATTTTTTTCACTGCATTCTAGTTGTGGTTTGTCCAAACTCATCAATGT
ATCTTATCATGTCTGGCTCTAGCTATCCCGCCCCTAACTCCGCCCATCCCGCCCCTAACTCCGCCCAGTT
CCGCCCATTCTCCGCCCCATGGCTGACTAATTTTTTTTATTTATGCAGAGGCCGAGGCCGCCTCGGCCTC
TGAGCTATTCCAGAAGTAGTGAGGAGGCTTTTTTGGAGGCCTAGGGACGTACCCAATTCGCCCTATAGTG
AGTCGTATTACGCGCGCTCACTGGCCGTCGTTTTACAACGTCGTGACTGGGAAAACCCTGGCGTTACCCA
ACTTAATCGCCTTGCAGCACATCCCCCTTTCGCCAGCTGGCGTAATAGCGAAGAGGCCCGCACCGATCGC
CCTTCCCAACAGTTGCGCAGCCTGAATGGCGAATGGG
[124 nt withheld, positions 2068-2191]
C
[91 nt withheld, positions 2193-2283]
A
[49 nt withheld, positions 2285-2333]
CCTTTGACGTTGGAGTCCACGTTCTTT
[37 nt withheld, positions 2361-2397]
ACCCTATCTCGGTCTATTCTTTTGATTTATAAGGGATTTTGCCGATTTCGGCCTATTGGTTAAAAAATGA
GCTGATTTAACAAAAATTTAACGCGAATTTTAACAAAATATTAACGCTTACAATTTAGGTGGCACTTTTC
GGGGAAATGTGCGCGGAACCCCTATTTGTTTATTTTTCTAAATACATTCAAATATGTATCCGCTCATGAG
ACAATAACCCTGATAAATGCTTCAATAATATTGAAAAAGGAAGAGTATGAGTATTCAACATTTCCGTGTC
GCCCTTATTCCCTTTTTTGCGGCATTTTGCCTTCCTGTTTTTGCTCACCCAGAAACGCTGGTGAAAGTAA
AAGATGCTGAAGATCAGTTGGGTGCACGAGTGGGTTACATCGAACTGGATCTCAACAGCGGTAAGATCCT
TGAGAGTTTTCGCCCCGAAGAACGTTTTCCAATGATGAGCACTTTTAAAGTTCTGCTATGTGGCGCGGTA
TTATCCCGTATTGACGCCGGGCAAGAGCAACTCGGTCGCCGCATACACTATTCTCAGAATGACTTGGTTG
AGTACTCACCAGTCACAGAAAAGCATCTTACGGATGGCATGACAGTAAGAGAATTATGCAGTGCTGCCAT
AACCATGAGTGATAACACTGCGGCCAACTTACTTCTGACAACGATCGGAGGACCGAAGGAGCTAACCGCT
TTTTTGCACAACATGGGGGATCATGTAACTCGCCTTGATCGTTGGGAACCGGAGCTGAATGAAGCCATAC
CAAACGACGAGCGTGACACCACGATGCCTGTAGCAATGGCAACAACGTTGCGCAAACTATTAACTGGCGA
ACTACTTACTCTAGCTTCCCGGCAACAATTAATAGACTGGATGGAGGCGGATAAAGTTGCAGGACCACTT
CTGCGCTCGGCCCTTCCGGCTGGCTGGTTTATTGCTGATAAATCTGGAGCCGGTGAGCGTGGGTCTCGCG
GTATCATTGCAGCACTGGGGCCAGATGGTAAGCCCTCCCGTATCGTAGTTATCTACACGACGGGGAGTCA
GGCAACTATGGATGAACGAAATAGACAGATCGCTGAGATAGGTGCCTCACTGATTAAGCATTGGTAACTG
TCAGACCAAGTTTACTCATATATACTTTAGATTGATTTAAAACTTCATTTTTAATTTAAAAGGATCTAGG
TGAAGATCCTTTTTGATAATCTCATGACCAAAATCCCTTAACGTGAGTTTTCGTTCCACTGAGCGTCAGA
CCCCGTAGAAAAGATCAAAGGATCTTCTTGAGATCCTTTTTTTCTGCGCGTAATCTGCTGCTTGCAAACA
AAAAAACCACCGCTACCAGCGGTGGTTTGTTTGCCGGATCAAGAGCTACCAACTCTTTTTCCGAAGGTAA
CTGGCTTCAGCAGAGCGCAGATACCAAATACTGTTCTTCTAGTGTAGCCGTAGTTAGGCCACCACTTCAA
GAACTCTGTAGCACCGCCTACATACCTCGCTCTGCTAATCCTGTTACCAGTGGCTGCTGCCAGTGGCGAT
AAGTCGTGTCTTACCGGGTTGGACTCAAGACGATAGTTACCGGATAAGGCGCAGCGGTCGGGCTGAACGG
GGGGTTCGTGCACACAGCCCAGCTTGGAGCGAACGACCTACACCGAACTGAGATACCTACAGCGTGAGCT
ATGAGAAAGCGCCACGCTTCCCGAAGGGAGAAAGGCGGACAGGTATCCGGTAAGCGGCAGGGTCGGAACA
GGAGAGCGCACGAGGGAGCTTCCAGGGGGAAACGCCTGGTATCTTTATAGTCCTGTCGGGTTTCGCCACC
TCTGACTTGAGCGTCGATTTTTGTGATGCTCGTCAGGGGGGCGGAGCCTATGGAAAAACGCCAGCAACGC
GGCCTTTTTACGGTTCCTGGCCTTTTGCTGGCCTTTTGCTCACATGTTCTTTCCTGCGTTATCCCCTGAT
TCTGTGGATAACCGTATTACCGCCTTTGAGTGAGCTGATACCGCTCGCCGCAGCCGAACGACCGAGCGCA
GCGAGTCAGTGAGCGAGGAAGCGGAAGAGCGCCCAATACGCAAACCGCCTCTCCCCGCGCGTTGGCCGAT
TCATTAATGCAGCTGGCACGACAGGTTTCCCGACTGGAAAGCGGGCAGTGAGCGCAACGCAATTAATGTG
AGTTAGCTCACTCATTAGGCACCCCAGGCTTTACACTTTATGCTTCCGGCTCGTATGTTGTGTGGAATTG
TGAGCGGATAACAATTTCACACAGGAAACAGCTATGACCATGATTACGCCAAGCGCGCAATTAACCCTCA
CTAAAGGGAACAAAAGCTGGAGCTGCAAGCTTAATGTAGTCTTATGCAATACTCTTGTAGTCTTGCAACA
TGGTAACGATGAGTTAGCAACATGCCTTACAAGGAGAGAAAAAGCACCGTGCATGCCGATTGGTGGAAGT
AAGGTGGTACGATCGTGCCTTATTAGGAAGGCAACAGACGGGTCTGACATGGATTGGACGAACCACTGAA
TTGCCGCATTGCAGAGATATTGTATTTAAGTGCCTAGCTCGATACATAAACGGGTCTCTCTGGTTAGACC
AGATCTGAGCCTGGGAGCTCTCTGGCTAACTAGGGAACCCACTGCTTAAGCCTCAATAAAGCTTGCCTTG
AGTGCTTCAAGTAGTGTGTGCCCGTCTGTTGTGTGACTCTGGTAACTAGAGATCCCTCAGACCCTTTTAG
TCAGTGTGGAAAATCTCTAGCAGTGGCGCCCGAACAGGGACTTGAAAGCGAAAGGGAAACCAGAGGAGCT
CTCTCGACGCAGGACTCGGCTTGCTGAAGCGCGCACGGCAAGAGGCGAGGGGCGGCGACTGGTGAGTACG
CCAAAAATTTTGACTAGCGGAGGCTAGAAGGAGAGAGATGGGTGCGAGAGCGTCAGTATTAAGCGGGGGA
GAATTAGATCGCGATGGGAAAAAATTCGGTTAAGGCCAGGGGGAAAGAAAAAATATAAATTAAAACATAT
AGTATGGGCAAGCAGGGAGCTAGAACGATTCGCAGTTAATCCTGGCCTGTTAGAAACATCAGAAGGCTGT
AGACAAATACTGGGACAGCTACAACCATCCCTTCAGACAGGATCAGAAGAACTTAGATCATTATATAATA
CAGTAGCAACCCTCTATTGTGTGCATCAAAGGATAGAGATAAAAGACACCAAGGAAGCTTTAGACAAGAT
AGAGGAAGAGCAAAACAAAAGTAAGACCACCGCACAGCAAGCGGCCGCTGATCTTCAGACCTGGAGGAGG
AGATATGAGGGACAATTGGAGAAGTGAATTATATAAATATAAAGTAGTAAAAATTGAACCATTAGGAGTA
GCACCCACCAAGGCAAAGAGAAGAGTGGTGCAGAGAGAAAAAAGAGCAGTGGGAATAGGAGCTTTGTTCC
TTGGGTTCTTGGGAGCAGCAGGAAGCACTATGGGCGCAGCGTCAATGACGCTGACGGTACAGGCCAGACA
ATTATTGTCTGGTATAGTGCAGCAGCAGAACAATTTGCTGAGGGCTATTGAGGCGCAACAGCATCTGTTG
CAACTCACAGTCTGGGGCATCAAGCAGCTCCAGGCAAGAATCCTGGCTGTGGAAAGATACCTAAAGGATC
AACAGCTCCTGGGGATTTGGGGTTGCTCTGGAAAACTCATTTGCACCACTGCTGTGCCTTGGAATGCTAG
TTGGAGTAATAAATCTCTGGAACAGATTTGGAATCACACGACCTGGATGGAGTGGGACAGAGAAATTAAC
AATTACACAAGCTTAATACACTCCTTAATTGAAGAATCGCAAAACCAGCAAGAAAAGAATGAACAAGAAT
TATTGGAATTAGATAAATGGGCAAGTTTGTGGAATTGGTTTAACATAACAAATTGGCTGTGGTATATAAA
ATTATTCATAATGATAGTAGGAGGCTTGGTAGGTTTAAGAATAGTTTTTGCTGTACTTTCTATAGTGAAT
AGAGTTAGGCAGGGATATTCACCATTATCGTTTCAGACCCACCTCCCAACCCCGAGGGGACCCGACAGGC
CCGAAGGAATAGAAGAAGAAGGTGGAGAGAGAGACAGAGACAGATCCATTCGATTAGTGAACGGATCTCG
ACGGTATCGATCACGAGACTAGCCTCGAGCGGCCGCCCCCTTCACCGAGGGCCTATTTCCCATGATTCCT
TCATATTTGCATATACGATACAAGGCTGTTAGAGAGATAATTGGAATTAATTTGACTGTAAACACAAAGA
TATTAGTACAAAATACGTGACGTAGAAAGTAATAATTTCTTGGGTAGTTTGCAGTTTTAAAATTATGTTT
TAAAATGGACTATCATATGCTTACCGTAACTTGAAAGTATTTCGATTTCTTGGCTTTATATATCTTGTGG
AAAGGACGAAACACCGGCCGGTAAGTGTAAAGAAATTACTCGAGTAATTTCTTTACACTTACCGGTTTTT
GAATTCTCGACCTCGAGACAAATGGCAGTATTCATCCACAATTTTAAAAGAAAAGGGGGGATTGGGGGGT
ACAGTGCAGGGGAAAGAATAGTAGACATAATAGCAACAGACATACAAACTAAAGAATTACAAAAACAAAT
TACAAAAATTCAAAATTTTCGGGTTTATTACAGGGACAGCAGAGATCCACTTTGGCCGCGGCTCGAG
